Addgene plasmid #142874: TFORF1856
Purpose: Lentiviral vector for overexpressing transcription factor ORFs with unique 24-bp barcodes. Barcodes facilitate identification of transcription factors in pooled screens.
Depositing lab: Feng Zhang. Depositing organization: Broad Institute. Publication: A transcription factor atlas of directed differentiation. Joung J, Ma S, Tay T, Geiger-Schuller KR, Kirchgatterer PC, Verdine VK, Guo B, Arias-Garcia MA, Allen WE, Singh A, Kuksenko O, Abudayyeh OO, Gootenberg JS, Fu Z, Macrae RK, Buenrostro JD, Regev A, Zhang F. Cell. 2023 Jan 5;186(1):209-229.e26. doi: 10.1016/j.cell.2022.11.026. PubMed 36608654.
Backbone
  Vector backbone: pLX_TRC317
  Backbone manufacturer: Broad Institute Genetic Perturbation Platform
  Backbone size w/o insert (bp): 8264
  Vector type: Mammalian Expression, Lentiviral
  Selectable markers: Puromycin
Growth in bacteria
  Bacterial resistance: Ampicillin, 100 μg/mL
  Growth temperature: 37°C
  Growth strain: NEB Stable
  Copy number: High Copy
Gene/Insert
  Gene/Insert name: NR4A2
  Species: H. sapiens (human)
  Insert size (bp): 1898
  Entrez Gene: NR4A2 (a.k.a. HZF-3, IDLDP, NOT, NURR1, RNR1, TINUR)
  Promoter: EF1a
  Cloning method: Unknown
  Sequencing primers: 5′ GGGTGGAGACTGAAGTTAGGCCAG; 3′ CACATAGCGTAAAAGGAGCAACATAG
Terms and licenses: Academic/Nonprofit Terms; Industry Terms: Not Available to Industry
Depositor comments: NM_006186,XM_017004219,ENST00000339562,ENST00000409572 . The transcription factor ORF portion of this plasmid was synthesized by Genewiz. Please test multiple small colonies in case of plasmid recombination. To make this collection available in a timely manner, a portion of this collection was not fully sequenced by Addgene. If an Addgene verified full plasmid sequence is not available, please contact us prior to placing an order to request the full sequence.
How to cite: TFORF1856 was a gift from Feng Zhang (Addgene plasmid # 142874 ; http://n2t.net/addgene:142874 ; RRID:Addgene_142874)
