[The description below was written by a language model from this plasmid's Addgene catalogue record and pLannotate feature annotations shown in this document.]
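Description:
TFORF1856 is a third-generation-style, self-inactivating lentiviral expression plasmid built on the pLX_TRC317 backbone and carrying the human transcription factor NR4A2 (also known as NURR1 or NOT) as its open reading frame. It belongs to a barcoded transcription factor ORF collection in which each construct carries a unique 24-bp barcode, so that the factor delivered to a given cell can be identified in pooled overexpression screens. The barcode is not annotated in the feature table. In bacteria the plasmid is maintained through a high-copy ColE1/pUC-type origin with ampicillin resistance (AmpR), and it also contains an f1 origin and remnants of a lac/T7/T3 cloning region. The depositor warns that the plasmid may recombine.

The viral portion begins with an RSV promoter fused to a truncated HIV-1 5' LTR, which drives production of genomic RNA in packaging cells. This is followed by the Ψ packaging signal with a gag fragment and by the Rev response element for Rev-dependent nuclear export. Next comes an SV40 early promoter/origin driving puromycin N-acetyltransferase for selection of transduced mammalian cells, then a cPPT/CTS element that aids nuclear import of the reverse-transcribed genome. The strong constitutive EF-1α promoter then drives the NR4A2 coding sequence. Downstream, a WPRE enhances transcript stability and expression. The ΔU3 3' LTR makes the integrated provirus transcriptionally self-inactivating, and an SV40 polyadenylation signal lies beyond it. Short matches labelled U6 promoter, small t antigen and Rev are only fragments and are probably linker or backbone remnants. NR4A2 is a transcriptional regulator important for midbrain dopaminergic neuron development, and the construct suits stable overexpression and directed-differentiation studies.
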