Features (pLannotate 1.2.2; 31 found; start..end, strand, type, name):
      5..231     +  promoter       RSV promoter: Rous sarcoma virus enhancer/promoter
    232..412     +  LTR            5' LTR (truncated): truncated 5' long terminal repeat (LTR) from HIV-1
    459..584     +  misc_feature   HIV-1 Ψ: packaging signal of human immunodeficiency virus type 1
    568..931     +  CDS            HIV-1 gag (fragment): gag protein from human immunodeficiency virus 1; gag
   1077..1310    +  misc_feature   RRE: The Rev response element (RRE) of HIV-1 allows for Rev-dependent mRNA export from the nucleus to the cytoplasm.
   1687..1713    +  CDS            Rev (fragment): human immunodeficiency virus 1 (HIV-1) Rev protein; rev; enhances nuclear export of unspliced and incompletely spliced viral mRNAs
   1720..1743    +  promoter       SV40 promoter (fragment): SV40 early promoter
   1744..1815    +  promoter       SV40 promoter (fragment): SV40 enhancer and early promoter
   1839..1974    +  rep_origin     SV40 ori: SV40 origin of replication
   2020..2616    +  CDS            PuroR (fragment): puromycin N-acetyltransferase; pac from Streptomyces; confers resistance to puromycin
   2665..2782    +  misc_feature   cPPT/CTS: central polypurine tract and central termination sequence of HIV-1
   2847..2913    +  CDS            small t antigen (fragment): SV40 (simian virus 40) small t antigen
   2920..4098    +  promoter       EF-1α promoter: strong constitutive promoter for human elongation factor EF-1α
   4115..5908    +  CDS            NR4A2: NR4A2_HUMAN - Also known as NOT, NURR1, TINUR. Experimental evidence at protein level: Swiss-Prot protein existence level 1. Transcriptional regulator which is important for the differentiation and maintenance of meso-diencephalic dopaminergic (mdDA) neurons during development. It is crucial for expression of a set of genes such as SLC6A3, SLC18A2, TH and DRD2 which are essential for development of mdDA neurons (By similarity). From Homo sapiens (Human).
   5924..5977    +  promoter       U6 promoter (fragment): RNA polymerase III promoter for human U6 snRNA
   6019..6607    +  misc_feature   WPRE: woodchuck hepatitis virus posttranscriptional regulatory element
   6658..6677    +  misc_feature   cPPT/CTS (fragment): central polypurine tract and central termination sequence of HIV-1
   6679..6912    +  LTR            3' LTR (ΔU3): self-inactivating 3' long terminal repeat (LTR) from HIV-1
   6990..7111    +  polyA_signal   SV40 poly(A) signal: SV40 polyadenylation signal
   7151..7286    +  rep_origin     SV40 ori: SV40 origin of replication
   7307..7325    -  promoter       T7 promoter: promoter for bacteriophage T7 RNA polymerase
   7333..7488    +  CDS            lacZα (fragment): LacZα fragment of β-galactosidase; lacZ fragment
   7493..7921    +  rep_origin     f1 ori (sequence partly withheld): f1 bacteriophage origin of replication; arrow indicates direction of (+) strand synthesis
   7974..8078    +  promoter       AmpR promoter: bla
   8079..8939    +  CDS            AmpR: β-lactamase; bla; confers resistance to ampicillin, carbenicillin, and related antibiotics
   9110..9698    +  rep_origin     ori: high-copy-number ColE1/pMB1/pBR322/pUC origin of replication
   9881..9973    +  CDS            lacI (fragment): lac repressor; lacI; The lac repressor binds to the lac operator to inhibit transcription in E. coli. This inhibition can be relieved by adding lactose or isopropyl-β-D-thiogalactopyranoside (IPTG).
   9986..10007   +  protein_bind   CAP binding site: CAP binding activates transcription in the presence of cAMP. E. coli catabolite activator protein
  10022..10052   +  promoter       lac promoter: promoter for the E. coli lac operon
  10060..10076   +  protein_bind   lac operator: The lac repressor binds to the lac operator to inhibit transcription in E. coli. This inhibition can be relieved by adding lactose or isopropyl-β-D-thiogalactopyranoside (IPTG). lac repressor encoded by lacI
  10121..10139   +  promoter       T3 promoter: promoter for bacteriophage T3 RNA polymerase
>Addgene plasmid #142874 | TFORF1856 | addgene full sequence | sequence record 396056 | Addgene NGS Result
TTAATGTAGTCTTATGCAATACTCTTGTAGTCTTGCAACATGGTAACGATGAGTTAGCAACATGCCTTAC
AAGGAGAGAAAAAGCACCGTGCATGCCGATTGGTGGAAGTAAGGTGGTACGATCGTGCCTTATTAGGAAG
GCAACAGACGGGTCTGACATGGATTGGACGAACCACTGAATTGCCGCATTGCAGAGATATTGTATTTAAG
TGCCTAGCTCGATACATAAACGGGTCTCTCTGGTTAGACCAGATCTGAGCCTGGGAGCTCTCTGGCTAAC
TAGGGAACCCACTGCTTAAGCCTCAATAAAGCTTGCCTTGAGTGCTTCAAGTAGTGTGTGCCCGTCTGTT
GTGTGACTCTGGTAACTAGAGATCCCTCAGACCCTTTTAGTCAGTGTGGAAAATCTCTAGCAGTGGCGCC
CGAACAGGGACTTGAAAGCGAAAGGGAAACCAGAGGAGCTCTCTCGACGCAGGACTCGGCTTGCTGAAGC
GCGCACGGCAAGAGGCGAGGGGCGGCGACTGGTGAGTACGCCAAAAATTTTGACTAGCGGAGGCTAGAAG
GAGAGAGATGGGTGCGAGAGCGTCAGTATTAAGCGGGGGAGAATTAGATCGCGATGGGAAAAAATTCGGT
TAAGGCCAGGGGGAAAGAAAAAATATAAATTAAAACATATAGTATGGGCAAGCAGGGAGCTAGAACGATT
CGCAGTTAATCCTGGCCTGTTAGAAACATCAGAAGGCTGTAGACAAATACTGGGACAGCTACAACCATCC
CTTCAGACAGGATCAGAAGAACTTAGATCATTATATAATACAGTAGCAACCCTCTATTGTGTGCATCAAA
GGATAGAGATAAAAGACACCAAGGAAGCTTTAGACAAGATAGAGGAAGAGCAAAACAAAAGTAAGACCAC
CGCACAGCAAGCGGCCGCTGATCTTCAGACCTGGAGGAGGAGATATGAGGGACAATTGGAGAAGTGAATT
ATATAAATATAAAGTAGTAAAAATTGAACCATTAGGAGTAGCACCCACCAAGGCAAAGAGAAGAGTGGTG
CAGAGAGAAAAAAGAGCAGTGGGAATAGGAGCTTTGTTCCTTGGGTTCTTGGGAGCAGCAGGAAGCACTA
TGGGCGCAGCGTCAATGACGCTGACGGTACAGGCCAGACAATTATTGTCTGGTATAGTGCAGCAGCAGAA
CAATTTGCTGAGGGCTATTGAGGCGCAACAGCATCTGTTGCAACTCACAGTCTGGGGCATCAAGCAGCTC
CAGGCAAGAATCCTGGCTGTGGAAAGATACCTAAAGGATCAACAGCTCCTGGGGATTTGGGGTTGCTCTG
GAAAACTCATTTGCACCACTGCTGTGCCTTGGAATGCTAGTTGGAGTAATAAATCTCTGGAACAGATTTG
GAATCACACGACCTGGATGGAGTGGGACAGAGAAATTAACAATTACACAAGCTTAATACACTCCTTAATT
GAAGAATCGCAAAACCAGCAAGAAAAGAATGAACAAGAATTATTGGAATTAGATAAATGGGCAAGTTTGT
GGAATTGGTTTAACATAACAAATTGGCTGTGGTATATAAAATTATTCATAATGATAGTAGGAGGCTTGGT
AGGTTTAAGAATAGTTTTTGCTGTACTTTCTATAGTGAATAGAGTTAGGCAGGGATATTCACCATTATCG
TTTCAGACCCACCTCCCAACCCCGAGGGGACCCATGCATTGCATCTCAATTAGTCAGCAACCAGGTGTGG
AAAGTCCCCAGGCTCCCCAGCAGGCAGAAGTATGCAAAGCATGCGTCTCAATTAGTCAGCAACCATAGTC
CCGCCCCTAACTCCGCCCATCCCGCCCCTAACTCCGCCCAGTTCCGCCCATTCTCCGCCCCATGGCTGAC
TAATTTTTTTTATTTATGCAGAGGCCGAGGCCGCCTCGGCCTCTGAGCTATTCCAGAAGTAGTGAGGAGG
CTTTTTTGGAGGCCTAGGCTTTTGCAAAAAGCTTTCTAGAGGTACCACCGGAGCTTACCATGACCGAGTA
CAAGCCCACGGTGCGCCTCGCCACCCGCGACGACGTCCCCAGGGCCGTACGCACCCTCGCCGCCGCGTTC
GCCGACTACCCCGCCACGCGCCACACCGTCGATCCGGACCGCCACATCGAGCGGGTCACCGAGCTGCAAG
AACTCTTCCTCACGCGCGTCGGGCTCGACATCGGCAAGGTGTGGGTCGCGGACGACGGCGCCGCCGTGGC
GGTCTGGACCACGCCGGAGAGCGTCGAAGCGGGGGCGGTGTTCGCCGAGATCGGCCCGCGCATGGCCGAG
TTGAGCGGTTCCCGGCTGGCCGCGCAGCAACAGATGGAAGGCCTCCTGGCGCCGCACCGGCCCAAGGAGC
CCGCGTGGTTCCTGGCCACCGTCGGCGTCTCGCCCGACCACCAGGGCAAGGGTCTGGGCAGCGCCGTCGT
GCTCCCCGGAGTGGAGGCGGCCGAGCGCGCCGGGGTGCCCGCCTTCCTGGAGACCTCCGCGCCCCGCAAC
CTCCCCTTCTACGAGCGGCTCGGCTTCACCGTCACCGCCGACGTCGAGGTGCCCGAAGGACCGCGCACCT
GGTGCATGACCCGCAAGCCCGGTGCCAGTTAACGAATTCTAGATCTTGAGACAAATGGCAGTATTCATCC
ACAATTTTAAAAGAAAAGGGGGGATTGGGGGGTACAGTGCAGGGGAAAGAATAGTAGACATAATAGCAAC
AGACATACAAACTAAAGAATTACAAAAACAAATTACAAAAATTCAAAATTTTCGGGTTTATTACAGGGAC
AGCAGAGATCCACTTTGGCGCCGGCTCGAGGCCTGCAGGTGCAAAGATGGATAAAGTTTTAAACAGAGAG
GAATCTTTGCAGCTAATGGACCTTCTAGGTCTTGAAAGGAGTGGGAATTGGCTCCGGTGCCCGTCAGTGG
GCAGAGCGCACATCGCCCACAGTCCCCGAGAAGTTGGGGGGAGGGGTCGGCAATTGAACCGGTGCCTAGA
GAAGGTGGCGCGGGGTAAACTGGGAAAGTGATGTCGTGTACTGGCTCCGCCTTTTTCCCGAGGGTGGGGG
AGAACCGTATATAAGTGCAGTAGTCGCCGTGAACGTTCTTTTTCGCAACGGGTTTGCCGCCAGAACACAG
GTAAGTGCCGTGTGTGGTTCCCGCGGGCCTGGCCTCTTTACGGGTTATGGCCCTTGCGTGCCTTGAATTA
CTTCCACCTGGCTGCAGTACGTGATTCTTGATCCCGAGCTTCGGGTTGGAAGTGGGTGGGAGAGTTCGAG
GCCTTGCGCTTAAGGAGCCCCTTCGCCTCGTGCTTGAGTTGAGGCCTGGCCTGGGCGCTGGGGCCGCCGC
GTGCGAATCTGGTGGCACCTTCGCGCCTGTCTCGCTGCTTTCGATAAGTCTCTAGCCATTTAAAATTTTT
GATGACCTGCTGCGACGCTTTTTTTCTGGCAAGATAGTCTTGTAAATGCGGGCCAAGATCTGCACACTGG
TATTTCGGTTTTTGGGGCCGCGGGCGGCGACGGGGCCCGTGCGTCCCAGCGCACATGTTCGGCGAGGCGG
GGCCTGCGAGCGCGGCCACCGAGAATCGGACGGGGGTAGTCTCAAGCTGGCCGGCCTGCTCTGGTGCCTG
GCCTCGCGCCGCCGTGTATCGCCCCGCCCTGGGCGGCAAGGCTGGCCCGGTCGGCACCAGTTGCGTGAGC
GGAAAGATGGCCGCTTCCCGGCCCTGCTGCAGGGAGCTCAAAATGGAGGACGCGGCGCTCGGGAGAGCGG
GCGGGTGAGTCACCCACACAAAGGAAAAGGGCCTTTCCGTCCTCAGCCGTCGCTTCATGTGACTCCACGG
AGTACCGGGCGCCGTCCAGGCACCTCGATTAGTTCTCGAGCTTTTGGAGTACGTCGTCTTTAGGTTGGGG
GGAGGGGTTTTATGCGATGGAGTTTCCCCACACTGAGTGGGTGGAGACTGAAGTTAGGCCAGCTTGGCAC
TTGATGTAATTCTCCTTGGAATTTGCCCTTTTTGAGTTTGGATCTTGGTTCATTCTCAAGCCTCAGACAG
TGGTTCAAAGTTTTTTTCTTCCATTTCAGGTGTCGTGAGGCTAGCACCGCCACCATGCCTTGTGTTCAGG
CGCAGTATGGGTCCTCGCCTCAAGGAGCCAGCCCCGCTTCTCAGAGCTACAGTTACCACTCTTCGGGAGA
ATACAGCTCCGATTTCTTAACTCCAGAGTTTGTCAAGTTTAGCATGGACCTCACCAACACTGAAATCACT
GCCACCACTTCTCTCCCCAGCTTCAGTACCTTTATGGACAACTACAGCACAGGCTACGACGTCAAGCCAC
CTTGCTTGTACCAAATGCCCCTGTCCGGACAGCAGTCCTCCATTAAGGTAGAAGACATTCAGATGCACAA
CTACCAGCAACACAGCCACCTGCCCCCCCAGTCTGAGGAGATGATGCCGCACTCCGGGTCGGTTTACTAC
AAGCCCTCCTCGCCCCCGACGCCCACCACCCCGGGCTTCCAGGTGCAGCACAGCCCCATGTGGGACGACC
CGGGATCTCTCCACAACTTCCACCAGAACTACGTGGCCACTACGCACATGATCGAGCAGAGGAAAACGCC
AGTCTCCCGCCTCTCCCTCTTCTCCTTTAAGCAATCGCCCCCTGGCACCCCGGTGTCTAGTTGCCAGATG
CGCTTCGACGGGCCCCTGCACGTCCCCATGAACCCGGAGCCCGCCGGCAGCCACCACGTGGTGGACGGGC
AGACCTTCGCTGTGCCCAACCCCATTCGCAAGCCCGCGTCCATGGGCTTCCCGGGCCTGCAGATCGGCCA
CGCGTCTCAGCTGCTCGACACGCAGGTGCCCTCACCGCCGTCGCGGGGCTCCCCCTCCAACGAGGGGCTG
TGCGCTGTGTGTGGGGACAACGCGGCCTGCCAACACTACGGCGTGCGCACCTGTGAGGGCTGCAAAGGCT
TCTTTAAGCGCACAGTGCAAAAAAATGCAAAATACGTGTGTTTAGCAAATAAAAACTGCCCAGTGGACAA
GCGTCGCCGGAATCGCTGTCAGTACTGCCGATTTCAGAAGTGCCTGGCTGTTGGGATGGTCAAAGAAGTG
GTTCGCACAGACAGTTTAAAAGGCCGGAGAGGTCGTTTGCCCTCGAAACCGAAGAGCCCACAGGAGCCCT
CTCCCCCTTCGCCCCCGGTGAGTCTGATCAGTGCCCTCGTCAGGGCCCATGTCGACTCCAACCCGGCTAT
GACCAGCCTGGACTATTCCAGGTTCCAGGCGAACCCTGACTATCAAATGAGTGGAGATGACACCCAGCAT
ATCCAGCAATTCTATGATCTCCTGACTGGCTCCATGGAGATCATCCGGGGCTGGGCAGAGAAGATCCCTG
GCTTCGCAGACCTGCCCAAAGCCGACCAAGACCTGCTTTTTGAATCAGCTTTCTTAGAACTGTTTGTCCT
TCGATTAGCATACAGGTCCAACCCAGTGGAGGGTAAACTCATCTTTTGCAATGGGGTGGTCTTGCACAGG
TTGCAATGCGTTCGTGGCTTTGGGGAATGGATTGATTCCATTGTTGAATTCTCCTCCAACTTGCAGAATA
TGAACATCGACATTTCTGCCTTCTCCTGCATTGCTGCCCTGGCTATGGTCACAGAGAGACACGGGCTCAA
GGAACCCAAGAGAGTGGAAGAACTGCAAAACAAGATTGTAAATTGTCTCAAAGACCACGTGACTTTCAAC
AATGGGGGGTTGAACCGCCCCAATTATTTGTCCAAACTGTTGGGGAAGCTCCCAGAACTTCGTACCCTTT
GCACACAGGGGCTACAGCGCATTTTCTACCTGAAATTGGAAGACTTGGTGCCACCGCCAGCAATAATTGA
CAAACTTTTCCTGGACACTTTACCTTTCTAGTAATGAACTAGTCCGTAACTTGAAAGTATTTCGATTTCT
TGGCTTTATATATCTTGTGGAAAGGACGAGCAGATTGCCTGTTCAGCGGCAAAACGCGTTAAGTCGACAA
TCAACCTCTGGATTACAAAATTTGTGAAAGATTGACTGGTATTCTTAACTATGTTGCTCCTTTTACGCTA
TGTGGATACGCTGCTTTAATGCCTTTGTATCATGCTATTGCTTCCCGTATGGCTTTCATTTTCTCCTCCT
TGTATAAATCCTGGTTGCTGTCTCTTTATGAGGAGTTGTGGCCCGTTGTCAGGCAACGTGGCGTGGTGTG
CACTGTGTTTGCTGACGCAACCCCCACTGGTTGGGGCATTGCCACCACCTGTCAGCTCCTTTCCGGGACT
TTCGCTTTCCCCCTCCCTATTGCCACGGCGGAACTCATCGCCGCCTGCCTTGCCCGCTGCTGGACAGGGG
CTCGGCTGTTGGGCACTGACAATTCCGTGGTGTTGTCGGGGAAATCATCGTCCTTTCCTTGGCTGCTCGC
CTGTGTTGCCACCTGGATTCTGCGCGGGACGTCCTTCTGCTACGTCCCTTCGGCCCTCAATCCAGCGGAC
CTTCCTTCCCGCGGCCTGCTGCCGGCTCTGCGGCCTCTTCCGCGTCTTCGCCTTCGCCCTCAGACGAGTC
GGATCTCCCTTTGGGCCGCCTCCCCGCGTCGACTTTAAGACCAATGACTTACAAGGCAGCTGTAGATCTT
AGCCACTTTTTAAAAGAAAAGGGGGGACTGGAAGGGCTAATTCACTCCCAACGAAGACAAGATCTGCTTT
TTGCTTGTACTGGGTCTCTCTGGTTAGACCAGATCTGAGCCTGGGAGCTCTCTGGCTAACTAGGGAACCC
ACTGCTTAAGCCTCAATAAAGCTTGCCTTGAGTGCTTCAAGTAGTGTGTGCCCGTCTGTTGTGTGACTCT
GGTAACTAGAGATCCCTCAGACCCTTTTAGTCAGTGTGGAAAATCTCTAGCAGTACGTATAGTAGTTCAT
GTCATCTTATTATTCAGTATTTATAACTTGCAAAGAAATGAATATCAGAGAGTGAGAGGAACTTGTTTAT
TGCAGCTTATAATGGTTACAAATAAAGCAATAGCATCACAAATTTCACAAATAAAGCATTTTTTTCACTG
CATTCTAGTTGTGGTTTGTCCAAACTCATCAATGTATCTTATCATGTCTGGCTCTAGCTATCCCGCCCCT
AACTCCGCCCATCCCGCCCCTAACTCCGCCCAGTTCCGCCCATTCTCCGCCCCATGGCTGACTAATTTTT
TTTATTTATGCAGAGGCCGAGGCCGCCTCGGCCTCTGAGCTATTCCAGAAGTAGTGAGGAGGCTTTTTTG
GAGGCCTAGGGACGTACCCAATTCGCCCTATAGTGAGTCGTATTACGCGCGCTCACTGGCCGTCGTTTTA
CAACGTCGTGACTGGGAAAACCCTGGCGTTACCCAACTTAATCGCCTTGCAGCACATCCCCCTTTCGCCA
GCTGGCGTAATAGCGAAGAGGCCCGCACCGATCGCCCTTCCCAACAGTTGCGCAGCCTGAATGGCGAATG
GG
[124 nt withheld, positions 7493-7616]
C
[91 nt withheld, positions 7618-7708]
A
[49 nt withheld, positions 7710-7758]
CCTTTGACGTTGGAGTCCACGTTCTTT
[37 nt withheld, positions 7786-7822]
ACCCTATCTCGGTCTATTCTTTTGATTTATAAGGGATTTTGCCGATTTCGGCCTATTGGTTAAAAAATGA
GCTGATTTAACAAAAATTTAACGCGAATTTTAACAAAATATTAACGCTTACAATTTAGGTGGCACTTTTC
GGGGAAATGTGCGCGGAACCCCTATTTGTTTATTTTTCTAAATACATTCAAATATGTATCCGCTCATGAG
ACAATAACCCTGATAAATGCTTCAATAATATTGAAAAAGGAAGAGTATGAGTATTCAACATTTCCGTGTC
GCCCTTATTCCCTTTTTTGCGGCATTTTGCCTTCCTGTTTTTGCTCACCCAGAAACGCTGGTGAAAGTAA
AAGATGCTGAAGATCAGTTGGGTGCACGAGTGGGTTACATCGAACTGGATCTCAACAGCGGTAAGATCCT
TGAGAGTTTTCGCCCCGAAGAACGTTTTCCAATGATGAGCACTTTTAAAGTTCTGCTATGTGGCGCGGTA
TTATCCCGTATTGACGCCGGGCAAGAGCAACTCGGTCGCCGCATACACTATTCTCAGAATGACTTGGTTG
AGTACTCACCAGTCACAGAAAAGCATCTTACGGATGGCATGACAGTAAGAGAATTATGCAGTGCTGCCAT
AACCATGAGTGATAACACTGCGGCCAACTTACTTCTGACAACGATCGGAGGACCGAAGGAGCTAACCGCT
TTTTTGCACAACATGGGGGATCATGTAACTCGCCTTGATCGTTGGGAACCGGAGCTGAATGAAGCCATAC
CAAACGACGAGCGTGACACCACGATGCCTGTAGCAATGGCAACAACGTTGCGCAAACTATTAACTGGCGA
ACTACTTACTCTAGCTTCCCGGCAACAATTAATAGACTGGATGGAGGCGGATAAAGTTGCAGGACCACTT
CTGCGCTCGGCCCTTCCGGCTGGCTGGTTTATTGCTGATAAATCTGGAGCCGGTGAGCGTGGGTCTCGCG
GTATCATTGCAGCACTGGGGCCAGATGGTAAGCCCTCCCGTATCGTAGTTATCTACACGACGGGGAGTCA
GGCAACTATGGATGAACGAAATAGACAGATCGCTGAGATAGGTGCCTCACTGATTAAGCATTGGTAACTG
TCAGACCAAGTTTACTCATATATACTTTAGATTGATTTAAAACTTCATTTTTAATTTAAAAGGATCTAGG
TGAAGATCCTTTTTGATAATCTCATGACCAAAATCCCTTAACGTGAGTTTTCGTTCCACTGAGCGTCAGA
CCCCGTAGAAAAGATCAAAGGATCTTCTTGAGATCCTTTTTTTCTGCGCGTAATCTGCTGCTTGCAAACA
AAAAAACCACCGCTACCAGCGGTGGTTTGTTTGCCGGATCAAGAGCTACCAACTCTTTTTCCGAAGGTAA
CTGGCTTCAGCAGAGCGCAGATACCAAATACTGTTCTTCTAGTGTAGCCGTAGTTAGGCCACCACTTCAA
GAACTCTGTAGCACCGCCTACATACCTCGCTCTGCTAATCCTGTTACCAGTGGCTGCTGCCAGTGGCGAT
AAGTCGTGTCTTACCGGGTTGGACTCAAGACGATAGTTACCGGATAAGGCGCAGCGGTCGGGCTGAACGG
GGGGTTCGTGCACACAGCCCAGCTTGGAGCGAACGACCTACACCGAACTGAGATACCTACAGCGTGAGCT
ATGAGAAAGCGCCACGCTTCCCGAAGGGAGAAAGGCGGACAGGTATCCGGTAAGCGGCAGGGTCGGAACA
GGAGAGCGCACGAGGGAGCTTCCAGGGGGAAACGCCTGGTATCTTTATAGTCCTGTCGGGTTTCGCCACC
TCTGACTTGAGCGTCGATTTTTGTGATGCTCGTCAGGGGGGCGGAGCCTATGGAAAAACGCCAGCAACGC
GGCCTTTTTACGGTTCCTGGCCTTTTGCTGGCCTTTTGCTCACATGTTCTTTCCTGCGTTATCCCCTGAT
TCTGTGGATAACCGTATTACCGCCTTTGAGTGAGCTGATACCGCTCGCCGCAGCCGAACGACCGAGCGCA
GCGAGTCAGTGAGCGAGGAAGCGGAAGAGCGCCCAATACGCAAACCGCCTCTCCCCGCGCGTTGGCCGAT
TCATTAATGCAGCTGGCACGACAGGTTTCCCGACTGGAAAGCGGGCAGTGAGCGCAACGCAATTAATGTG
AGTTAGCTCACTCATTAGGCACCCCAGGCTTTACACTTTATGCTTCCGGCTCGTATGTTGTGTGGAATTG
TGAGCGGATAACAATTTCACACAGGAAACAGCTATGACCATGATTACGCCAAGCGCGCAATTAACCCTCA
CTAAAGGGAACAAAAGCTGGAGCTGCAAGC
