>Addgene plasmid #142874 | TFORF1856 | depositor partial sequence | sequence record 280760 | Insert
ACCGCCACCATGCCTTGTGTTCAGGCGCAGTATGGGTCCTCGCCTCAAGGAGCCAGCCCCGCTTCTCAGA
GCTACAGTTACCACTCTTCGGGAGAATACAGCTCCGATTTCTTAACTCCAGAGTTTGTCAAGTTTAGCAT
GGACCTCACCAACACTGAAATCACTGCCACCACTTCTCTCCCCAGCTTCAGTACCTTTATGGACAACTAC
AGCACAGGCTACGACGTCAAGCCACCTTGCTTGTACCAAATGCCCCTGTCCGGACAGCAGTCCTCCATTA
AGGTAGAAGACATTCAGATGCACAACTACCAGCAACACAGCCACCTGCCCCCCCAGTCTGAGGAGATGAT
GCCGCACTCCGGGTCGGTTTACTACAAGCCCTCCTCGCCCCCGACGCCCACCACCCCGGGCTTCCAGGTG
CAGCACAGCCCCATGTGGGACGACCCGGGATCTCTCCACAACTTCCACCAGAACTACGTGGCCACTACGC
ACATGATCGAGCAGAGGAAAACGCCAGTCTCCCGCCTCTCCCTCTTCTCCTTTAAGCAATCGCCCCCTGG
CACCCCGGTGTCTAGTTGCCAGATGCGCTTCGACGGGCCCCTGCACGTCCCCATGAACCCGGAGCCCGCC
GGCAGCCACCACGTGGTGGACGGGCAGACCTTCGCTGTGCCCAACCCCATTCGCAAGCCCGCGTCCATGG
GCTTCCCGGGCCTGCAGATCGGCCACGCGTCTCAGCTGCTCGACACGCAGGTGCCCTCACCGCCGTCGCG
GGGCTCCCCCTCCAACGAGGGGCTGTGCGCTGTGTGTGGGGACAACGCGGCCTGCCAACACTACGGCGTG
CGCACCTGTGAGGGCTGCAAAGGCTTCTTTAAGCGCACAGTGCAAAAAAATGCAAAATACGTGTGTTTAG
CAAATAAAAACTGCCCAGTGGACAAGCGTCGCCGGAATCGCTGTCAGTACTGCCGATTTCAGAAGTGCCT
GGCTGTTGGGATGGTCAAAGAAGTGGTTCGCACAGACAGTTTAAAAGGCCGGAGAGGTCGTTTGCCCTCG
AAACCGAAGAGCCCACAGGAGCCCTCTCCCCCTTCGCCCCCGGTGAGTCTGATCAGTGCCCTCGTCAGGG
CCCATGTCGACTCCAACCCGGCTATGACCAGCCTGGACTATTCCAGGTTCCAGGCGAACCCTGACTATCA
AATGAGTGGAGATGACACCCAGCATATCCAGCAATTCTATGATCTCCTGACTGGCTCCATGGAGATCATC
CGGGGCTGGGCAGAGAAGATCCCTGGCTTCGCAGACCTGCCCAAAGCCGACCAAGACCTGCTTTTTGAAT
CAGCTTTCTTAGAACTGTTTGTCCTTCGATTAGCATACAGGTCCAACCCAGTGGAGGGTAAACTCATCTT
TTGCAATGGGGTGGTCTTGCACAGGTTGCAATGCGTTCGTGGCTTTGGGGAATGGATTGATTCCATTGTT
GAATTCTCCTCCAACTTGCAGAATATGAACATCGACATTTCTGCCTTCTCCTGCATTGCTGCCCTGGCTA
TGGTCACAGAGAGACACGGGCTCAAGGAACCCAAGAGAGTGGAAGAACTGCAAAACAAGATTGTAAATTG
TCTCAAAGACCACGTGACTTTCAACAATGGGGGGTTGAACCGCCCCAATTATTTGTCCAAACTGTTGGGG
AAGCTCCCAGAACTTCGTACCCTTTGCACACAGGGGCTACAGCGCATTTTCTACCTGAAATTGGAAGACT
TGGTGCCACCGCCAGCAATAATTGACAAACTTTTCCTGGACACTTTACCTTTCTAGTAATGAACTAGTCC
GTAACTTGAAAGTATTTCGATTTCTTGGCTTTATATATCTTGTGGAAAGGACGAGCAGATTGCCTGTTCA
GCGGCAAA
