>Addgene plasmid #142874 | TFORF1856 | depositor partial sequence | sequence record 280761 | Barcode
GCAGATTGCCTGTTCAGCGGCAAA
